Addgene plasmid #178724: pAAV-VTKS4-ChR2-YFP
Purpose: AAV vector for Cre- and Flp-dependent transgene expression (CRE-ON / FLP-ON) of ChR2-YFP in neurons under the control of the hSyn1 promoter (Kugler et al 2003)
Depositing lab: Jordane Dimidschstein. Depositing organization: Broad Institute. Publication: A versatile viral toolkit for functional discovery in the nervous system. Pouchelon G, Vergara J, McMahon J, Gorissen BL, Lin JD, Vormstein-Schneider D, Niehaus JL, Burbridge TJ, Wester JC, Sherer M, Fernandez-Otero M, Allaway KC, Pelkey K, Chittajallu R, McBain CJ, Fan M, Nasse JS, Wildenberg GA, Fishell G, Dimidschstein J. Cell Rep Methods. 2022 May 26;2(6):100225. doi: 10.1016/j.crmeth.2022.100225. eCollection 2022 Jun 20. PubMed 35784651.
Backbone
  Vector backbone: pAAV-VTKS4
  Vector type: AAV
Growth in bacteria
  Bacterial resistance: Ampicillin, 100 μg/mL
  Growth temperature: 37°C
  Growth strain: NEB Stable
  Copy number: High Copy
Gene/Insert
  Gene/Insert name: ChR2-YFP
  Species: Synthetic
  Cloning method: Gibson Cloning
Terms and licenses: Academic/Nonprofit Terms; Industry Terms: Not Available to Industry
How to cite: pAAV-VTKS4-ChR2-YFP was a gift from Jordane Dimidschstein (Addgene plasmid # 178724 ; http://n2t.net/addgene:178724 ; RRID:Addgene_178724)
