[The description below was written by a language model from this plasmid's Addgene catalogue record and pLannotate feature annotations shown in this document.]
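Description:
pAAV-VTKS4-ChR2-YFP is a 7,108-nt adeno-associated virus transfer plasmid built on the pAAV-VTKS4 backbone for intersectional, Cre- and Flp-dependent (CRE-ON / FLP-ON) expression of a channelrhodopsin-YFP fusion in neurons. It is maintained in bacteria through a high-copy ColE1/pUC-type origin and selected with ampicillin via the β-lactamase gene. An f1 phage origin is also present in the backbone. The expression cassette lies between AAV2 inverted terminal repeats, which allow it to be packaged into recombinant AAV particles. The right-hand ITR is annotated in full, whereas only short fragments of the left-hand ITR were detected in the sequencing-derived record.

Transcription is driven by the human synapsin I promoter, which confers neuron-specific expression. Immediately downstream sits a transcriptional stop cassette made of several polyadenylation signals (synthetic, hGH, HSV TK and a bGH fragment) flanked by two minimal FRT sites in the same orientation, so Flp recombinase excises the stop. Beyond it, the ChR2(H134R)-EYFP coding sequence is placed in antisense orientation between oppositely oriented lox2272 and loxP pairs, a double-floxed inverted arrangement in which Cre flips the open reading frame into the sense orientation and then locks it there by excision. Short β-globin intron fragments separate the paired lox sites. A WPRE boosts transcript stability and expression, and a bGH polyadenylation signal terminates the message. Because both recombination events are required, the blue-light-gated cation channel and its fluorescent tag appear only in neurons co-expressing Cre and Flp. This makes the vector suited to optogenetic activation and visualisation of genetically defined neuronal subpopulations.
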