Features (pLannotate 1.2.2; 28 found; start..end, strand, type, name):
     12..39      +  repeat_region  AAV2 ITR (fragment): inverted terminal repeat of adeno-associated virus serotype 2 inverted
     68..95      +  repeat_region  AAV2 ITR (fragment): inverted terminal repeat of adeno-associated virus serotype 2 inverted
    158..605     +  promoter       hSyn promoter: human synapsin I promoter; confers neuron-specific expression (Kügler et al., 2003)
    629..662     +  protein_bind   FRT (minimal): supports FLP-mediated excision but not integration (Turan and Bode, 2011) FLP recombinase from the Saccharomyces cerevisiae 2μ plasmid
    708..756     +  polyA_signal   poly(A) signal: synthetic polyadenylation signal
    765..1241    +  polyA_signal   hGH poly(A) signal: human growth hormone polyadenylation signal
   1320..1368    +  polyA_signal   HSV TK poly(A) signal: herpes simplex virus thymidine kinase polyadenylation signal (Cole and Stacy, 1985)
   1459..1475    -  polyA_signal   bGH poly(A) signal (fragment): bovine growth hormone polyadenylation signal
   1528..1561    +  protein_bind   FRT (minimal): supports FLP-mediated excision but not integration (Turan and Bode, 2011) FLP recombinase from the Saccharomyces cerevisiae 2μ plasmid
   1568..1601    +  protein_bind   lox2272: Cre-mediated recombination occurs in the 8-bp core sequence (GGATACTT). lox2272 sites are compatible with each other, but incompatible with loxP or loxN sites (Lee and Saito, 1988). Cre recombinase
   1602..1651    -  intron         β-globin intron (fragment): internally truncated intron from human β-globin
   1652..1685    +  protein_bind   loxP: Cre-mediated recombination occurs in the 8-bp core sequence (GCATACAT). Cre recombinase
   1706..2425    -  CDS            EYFP: enhanced YFP mammalian codon-optimized
   2441..3367    -  CDS            ChR2(H134R): H134R mutant of an N-terminal fragment of channelrhodopsin-2 from the alga Chlamydomonas reinhardtii (Nagel et al., 2005) blue light-activated cation channel
   3378..3403    +  misc_feature   MCS (fragment): pUC18/19 multiple cloning site
   3423..3456    -  protein_bind   lox2272: Cre-mediated recombination occurs in the 8-bp core sequence (GGATACTT). lox2272 sites are compatible with each other, but incompatible with loxP or loxN sites (Lee and Saito, 1988). Cre recombinase
   3457..3506    -  intron         β-globin intron (fragment): internally truncated intron from human β-globin
   3507..3540    -  protein_bind   loxP: Cre-mediated recombination occurs in the 8-bp core sequence (GCATACAT). Cre recombinase
   3549..4137    +  misc_feature   WPRE: woodchuck hepatitis virus posttranscriptional regulatory element
   4145..4369    +  polyA_signal   bGH poly(A) signal: bovine growth hormone polyadenylation signal
   4371..4511    +  repeat_region  AAV2 ITR: inverted terminal repeat of adeno-associated virus serotype 2 inverted
   4516..4567    -  misc_feature   bom (fragment): basis of mobility region from pBR322
   4586..5041    +  rep_origin     f1 ori (sequence partly withheld): f1 bacteriophage origin of replication; arrow indicates direction of (+) strand synthesis
   5042..5091    -  misc_feature   bom (fragment): basis of mobility region from pBR322
   5193..5228    -  CDS            rop (fragment): Rop protein, which maintains plasmids at low copy number; rop
   5323..5427    +  promoter       AmpR promoter: bla
   5428..6288    +  CDS            AmpR: β-lactamase; bla; confers resistance to ampicillin, carbenicillin, and related antibiotics
   6459..7047    +  rep_origin     ori: high-copy-number ColE1/pMB1/pBR322/pUC origin of replication
>Addgene plasmid #178724 | pAAV-VTKS4-ChR2-YFP | addgene full sequence | sequence record 355030 | Addgene NGS Result
CCTGCAGGCAGCTGCGCGCTCGCTCGCTCACTGAGGCCGCCCGGGCGTCGGGCGACCTTTGGTCGCCCGG
CCTCAGTGAGCGAGCGAGCGCGCAGAGAGGGAGTGGCCAACTCCATCACTAGGGGTTCCTGCTAGACTGC
AGAGGGCCCTGCGTATGAGTGCAAGTGGGTTTTAGGACCAGGATGAGGCGGGGTGGGGGTGCCTACCTGA
CGACCGACCCCGACCCACTGGACAAGCACCCAACCCCCATTCCCCAAATTGCGCATCCCCTATCAGAGAG
GGGGAGGGGAAACAGGATGCGGCGAGGCGCGTGCGCACTGCCAGCTTCAGCACCGCGGACAGTGCCTTCG
CCCCCGCCTGGCGGCGCGCGCCACCGCCGCCTCAGCACTGAAGGCGCGCTGACGTCACTCGCCGGTCCCC
CGCAAACTCCCCTTCCCGGCCACCTTGGTCGCGTCCGCGCCGCCGCCGGCCCAGCCGGACCGCACCACGC
GAGGCGCGAGATAGGGGGGCACGGGCGCGACCATCTGCGCTGCGGCGCCGGCGACTCAGCGCTGCCTCAG
TCTGCGGTGGGCAGCGGAGGAGTCGTGTCGTGCCTGAGAGCGCAGTCAGATATCGTTTAAACTCCGGAGA
AGTTCCTATTCTCTAGAAAGTATAGGAACTTCCCTCAGCACCATGGCTAGCGGCAGCCTCGGAGTTTGAA
TAGATAGAATAAAATATCTTTATTTTCATTCCATCTGTGTGTTGGTTTTTTGTGTGAGATCTACGGGTGG
CATCCCTGTGACCCCTCCCCAGTGCCTCTCCTGGCCCTGGAAGTTGCCACTCCAGTGCCCACCAGCCTTG
TCCTAATAAAATTAAGTTGCATCATTTTGTCTGACTAGGTGTCCTTCTATAATATTATGGGGTGGAGGGG
GGTGGTATGGAGCAAGGGGCAAGTTGGGAAGACAACCTGTAGGGCCTGCGGGGTCTATTGGGAACCAAGC
TGGAGTGCAGTGGCACAATCTTGGCTCACTGCAATCTCCGCCTCCTGGGTTCAAGCGATTCTCCTGCCTC
AGGCTCCCGAGTTGTTGGGATTCCAGGCATGCATGACCAGGCTCAGCTAATTTTTGTTTTTTTGGTAGAG
ACGGGGTTTCACCATATTGGCCAGGCTGGTCTCCAACTCCTAATCTCAGGTGATCTACCCACCTTGGCCT
CCCAAATTGCTGGGATTACAGGCGTGAACCACTGCTCCCTTCCCTGTCCTTCTGCCTCAGCTAATTGAGT
AGGGGGGAGGCTAACTGAAACACGGAAGGAGACAATACCGGAAGGAACCCGCGCTATGACGGCAATAAAA
AGACAGAATAAAACGCACGGGTGTTGGGTCGTTTGTTCATAAACGCGGGGTTCGGTCCCAGGGCTGGCAC
TCTGTCGATACCCCACCGAGACCCCATTGGGGCCAATACGCCCGCGTTTCTTCCTTTTCCCCACCCCACC
CCCCAAGTTCGGGTGAAGGCCCAGGGCTCGCAGCCAACGTCGGGGCGGCAGGCCGTGGAAGTTCCTATTC
TCTAGAAAGTATAGGAACTTCACCGGAATAACTTCGTATAGGATACTTTATACGAAGTTATGCAGAATGG
TAGCTGGATTGTAGCTGCTATTAGCAATATGAAACCTCTTAATAACTTCGTATAGCATACATTATACGAA
GTTATAACGCGCCACTAGTGAATTCTTACTTGTACAGCTCGTCCATGCCGAGAGTGATCCCGGCGGCGGT
CACGAACTCCAGCAGGACCATGTGATCGCGCTTCTCGTTGGGGTCTTTGCTCAGGGCGGACTGGTAGCTC
AGGTAGTGGTTGTCGGGCAGCAGCACGGGGCCGTCGCCGATGGGGGTGTTCTGCTGGTAGTGGTCGGCGA
GCTGCACGCTGCCGTCCTCGATGTTGTGGCGGATCTTGAAGTTCACCTTGATGCCGTTCTTCTGCTTGTC
GGCCATGATATAGACGTTGTGGCTGTTGTAGTTGTACTCCAGCTTGTGCCCCAGGATGTTGCCGTCCTCC
TTGAAGTCGATGCCCTTCAGCTCGATGCGGTTCACCAGGGTGTCGCCCTCGAACTTCACCTCGGCGCGGG
TCTTGTAGTTGCCGTCGTCCTTGAAGAAGATGGTGCGCTCCTGGACGTAGCCTTCGGGCATGGCGGACTT
GAAGAAGTCGTGCTGCTTCATGTGGTCGGGGTAGCGGGCGAAGCACTGCAGGCCGTAGCCGAAGGTGGTC
ACGAGGGTGGGCCAGGGCACGGGCAGCTTGCCGGTGGTGCAGATGAACTTCAGGGTCAGCTTGCCGTAGG
TGGCATCGCCCTCGCCCTCGCCGGACACGCTGAACTTGTGGCCGTTTACGTCGCCGTCCAGCTCGACCAG
GATGGGCACCACCCCGGTGAACAGCTCCTCGCCCTTGCTCACCATGGTGGCGGCCGCTGGCACGGCTCCG
GCCTCGGCTTCGTCTTCGACGAGAGTCTCGACCTCGATCTCCGTTCCGCCGATGTTCAGTTTGGTGGTTT
TGCGGATATCTCCGTGAATCAATATGTGCTCGTGGATCAGGACGCGCAGGTAGTGTCCCAACAACCCCCA
ACAATTTTTACTCATCAGATCAATAATCGTGTGACCTACGGTGGAGCCATAGACGCTCAGGACGCCAAAA
CCTTCGGGCCCCAAAATGAAGAGAATTGGGAACATACCCCAGCTCACGAAAAACAGCCATGCCATGCCGG
TCACGACCTGGCGGCACCGACCCTTTGGCACAGTATGATAACCCTCGATATATGCTTTGGCGGCGTGAAA
AAATGTGTTCGCGCCATAGCACAATCCAAGACAAAAGAAGATGACTTTAACATAGCCGGTTGCCATGGCG
CTGGTAGCCCCCCACACGATAGTCCCGATGTCTGAGACAAGGAGTCCCATGGTTCTCCTGCTGTAGTCGT
TGCTCAGGCCGGTGAGGTTGCTCAGGCGGATAAGGATGACAGGACAAGTGAGCAGCCACTCTGCATAGCG
CAGCCACTGCACCCGGTGTCCTGTGGCAAGGTAGAGCATAGAGGGATTCTTAAACTCAAAAAAGAACTCG
AGAATCACCTTAACCATTTCAATGGCGCACACATAGATCTCCTCCCAGCCGCATGTAGATTTCCAGGTTT
GGTAGGCATAGAACATCAGCAGCAAAATGCTGAATCCTGCTGCAAGCCACTGCAGGACATTTGACGCGGT
CTGAGCGCCGTTCGTGCCGCGAGATTCAATCCATCCGGCACAGTAACATTGATCCTCAGGGACCAGGACG
GACCCGTTCACCACCACAGGATTAGTAACGAACAAAAGTTCGCGTCCGACGGCAGACAAAGCGCCGCCAT
AGTCCATGGTGGCTCCGGAGTCGACCTGCAGGCATGCAAGCTTTACTAGTGGTGGCGCTAGCATAACTTC
GTATAAAGTATCCTATACGAAGTTATTTGCCTTAACCCAGAAATTATCACTGTTATTCTTTAGAATGGTG
CAAAGAATAACTTCGTATAATGTATGCTATACGAAGTTATGGCGCGCCAATCAACCTCTGGATTACAAAA
TTTGTGAAAGATTGACTGGTATTCTTAACTATGTTGCTCCTTTTACGCTATGTGGATACGCTGCTTTAAT
GCCTTTGTATCATGCTATTGCTTCCCGTATGGCTTTCATTTTCTCCTCCTTGTATAAATCCTGGTTGCTG
TCTCTTTATGAGGAGTTGTGGCCCGTTGTCAGGCAACGTGGCGTGGTGTGCACTGTGTTTGCTGACGCAA
CCCCCACTGGTTGGGGCATTGCCACCACCTGTCAGCTCCTTTCCGGGACTTTCGCTTTCCCCCTCCCTAT
TGCCACGGCGGAACTCATCGCCGCCTGCCTTGCCCGCTGCTGGACAGGGGCTCGGCTGTTGGGCACTGAC
AATTCCGTGGTGTTGTCGGGGAAGCTGACGTCCTTTCCATGGCTGCTCGCCTGTGTTGCCACCTGGATTC
TGCGCGGGACGTCCTTCTGCTACGTCCCTTCGGCCCTCAATCCAGCGGACCTTCCTTCCCGCGGCCTGCT
GCCGGCTCTGCGGCCTCTTCCGCGTCTTCGCCTTCGCCCTCAGACGAGTCGGATCTCCCTTTGGGCCGCC
TCCCCGCCTGGATCCTGTGCCTTCTAGTTGCCAGCCATCTGTTGTTTGCCCCTCCCCCGTGCCTTCCTTG
ACCCTGGAAGGTGCCACTCCCACTGTCCTTTCCTAATAAAATGAGGAAATTGCATCGCATTGTCTGAGTA
GGTGTCATTCTATTCTGGGGGGTGGGGTGGGGCAGGACAGCAAGGGGGAGGATTGGGAAGACAATAGCAG
GCATGCTGGGGATGCGGTGGGCTCTATGGCAGGAACCCCTAGTGATGGAGTTGGCCACTCCCTCTCTGCG
CGCTCGCTCGCTCACTGAGGCCGGGCGACCAAAGGTCGCCCGACGCCCGGGCTTTGCCCGGGCGGCCTCA
GTGAGCGAGCGAGCGCGCAGCTGCCTGCAGGGGCGCCTGATGCGGTATTTTCTCCTTACGCATCTGTGCG
GTATTTCACACCGCATA
[95 nt withheld, positions 4568-4662]
T
[46 nt withheld, positions 4664-4709]
C
[141 nt withheld, positions 4711-4851]
CCTTTGACGTTGGAGTCCACGTTCTTT
[37 nt withheld, positions 4879-4915]
ACTCTATCTCGGGCTATTCTTTTGATTTATAAGGGATTTTGCCGATTTCGGTCTATTGGTTAAAAAATGA
GCTGATTTAACAAAAATTTAACGCGAATTTTAACAAAATATTAACGTTTACAATTTTATGGTGCACTCTC
AGTACAATCTGCTCTGATGCCGCATAGTTAAGCCAGCCCCGACACCCGCCAACACCCGCTGACGCGCCCT
GACGGGCTTGTCTGCTCCCGGCATCCGCTTACAGACAAGCTGTGACCGTCTCCGGGAGCTGCATGTGTCA
GAGGTTTTCACCGTCATCACCGAAACGCGCGAGACGAAAGGGCCTCGTGATACGCCTATTTTTATAGGTT
AATGTCATGATAATAATGGTTTCTTAGACGTCAGGTGGCACTTTTCGGGGAAATGTGCGCGGAACCCCTA
TTTGTTTATTTTTCTAAATACATTCAAATATGTATCCGCTCATGAGACAATAACCCTGATAAATGCTTCA
ATAATATTGAAAAAGGAAGAGTATGAGTATTCAACATTTCCGTGTCGCCCTTATTCCCTTTTTTGCGGCA
TTTTGCCTTCCTGTTTTTGCTCACCCAGAAACGCTGGTGAAAGTAAAAGATGCTGAAGATCAGTTGGGTG
CACGAGTGGGTTACATCGAACTGGATCTCAACAGCGGTAAGATCCTTGAGAGTTTTCGCCCCGAAGAACG
TTTTCCAATGATGAGCACTTTTAAAGTTCTGCTATGTGGCGCGGTATTATCCCGTATTGACGCCGGGCAA
GAGCAACTCGGTCGCCGCATACACTATTCTCAGAATGACTTGGTTGAGTACTCACCAGTCACAGAAAAGC
ATCTTACGGATGGCATGACAGTAAGAGAATTATGCAGTGCTGCCATAACCATGAGTGATAACACTGCGGC
CAACTTACTTCTGACAACGATCGGAGGACCGAAGGAGCTAACCGCTTTTTTGCACAACATGGGGGATCAT
GTAACTCGCCTTGATCGTTGGGAACCGGAGCTGAATGAAGCCATACCAAACGACGAGCGTGACACCACGA
TGCCTGTAGCAATGGCAACAACGTTGCGCAAACTATTAACTGGCGAACTACTTACTCTAGCTTCCCGGCA
ACAATTAATAGACTGGATGGAGGCGGATAAAGTTGCAGGACCACTTCTGCGCTCGGCCCTTCCGGCTGGC
TGGTTTATTGCTGATAAATCTGGAGCCGGTGAGCGTGGGTCTCGCGGTATCATTGCAGCACTGGGGCCAG
ATGGTAAGCCCTCCCGTATCGTAGTTATCTACACGACGGGGAGTCAGGCAACTATGGATGAACGAAATAG
ACAGATCGCTGAGATAGGTGCCTCACTGATTAAGCATTGGTAACTGTCAGACCAAGTTTACTCATATATA
CTTTAGATTGATTTAAAACTTCATTTTTAATTTAAAAGGATCTAGGTGAAGATCCTTTTTGATAATCTCA
TGACCAAAATCCCTTAACGTGAGTTTTCGTTCCACTGAGCGTCAGACCCCGTAGAAAAGATCAAAGGATC
TTCTTGAGATCCTTTTTTTCTGCGCGTAATCTGCTGCTTGCAAACAAAAAAACCACCGCTACCAGCGGTG
GTTTGTTTGCCGGATCAAGAGCTACCAACTCTTTTTCCGAAGGTAACTGGCTTCAGCAGAGCGCAGATAC
CAAATACTGTTCTTCTAGTGTAGCCGTAGTTAGGCCACCACTTCAAGAACTCTGTAGCACCGCCTACATA
CCTCGCTCTGCTAATCCTGTTACCAGTGGCTGCTGCCAGTGGCGATAAGTCGTGTCTTACCGGGTTGGAC
TCAAGACGATAGTTACCGGATAAGGCGCAGCGGTCGGGCTGAACGGGGGGTTCGTGCACACAGCCCAGCT
TGGAGCGAACGACCTACACCGAACTGAGATACCTACAGCGTGAGCTATGAGAAAGCGCCACGCTTCCCGA
AGGGAGAAAGGCGGACAGGTATCCGGTAAGCGGCAGGGTCGGAACAGGAGAGCGCACGAGGGAGCTTCCA
GGGGGAAACGCCTGGTATCTTTATAGTCCTGTCGGGTTTCGCCACCTCTGACTTGAGCGTCGATTTTTGT
GATGCTCGTCAGGGGGGCGGAGCCTATGGAAAAACGCCAGCAACGCGGCCTTTTTACGGTTCCTGGCCTT
TTGCTGGCCTTTTGCTCACATGT
